Addgene plasmid #168522: pDONR223 SARS-CoV-1 NSP6_nostop
Purpose: Gateway-compatible Entry vector
Depositing lab: Fritz Roth. Depositing organization: Sinai Health System. Publication: A resource of human coronavirus protein-coding sequences in a flexible, multipurpose Gateway Entry clone collection. Weller B, Lin CW, Pogoutse O, Sauer M, Marin-de la Rosa N, Strobel A, Young V, Knapp JJ, Rayhan A, Falter C, Kim DK, Roth FP, Falter-Braun P. G3 (Bethesda). 2023 Jul 5;13(7):jkad105. doi: 10.1093/g3journal/jkad105. PubMed 37267226.
Backbone
  Vector backbone: pDONR223
  Backbone manufacturer: Rual et al, Genome Res. 14:2128-2135, 2004.
  Backbone size w/o insert (bp): 5005
  Vector type: Other
Growth in bacteria
  Bacterial resistance: Spectinomycin, 50 μg/mL
  Growth temperature: 37°C
  Growth strain: DH5alpha
  Copy number: Unknown
Gene/Insert
  Gene/Insert name: NSP6
  Species: Other
  Insert size (bp): 873
  Entrez Gene: ORF1ab (a.k.a. sarsp1)
  Cloning method: Gateway Cloning
  Sequencing primers: 5′ m13-For; 3′ m13-Rev
Resource information
  A portion of this plasmid was derived from a plasmid made by: Falter-Braun Lab
Terms and licenses: Academic/Nonprofit Terms; Industry Terms
How to cite: pDONR223 SARS-CoV-1 NSP6_nostop was a gift from Fritz Roth (Addgene plasmid # 168522 ; http://n2t.net/addgene:168522 ; RRID:Addgene_168522)
