[The description below was written by a language model from this plasmid's Addgene catalogue record and pLannotate feature annotations shown in this document.]
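Description:
pDONR223 SARS-CoV-1 NSP6_nostop is a Gateway-compatible Entry clone built in the pDONR223 donor backbone, carrying the coding sequence for non-structural protein 6 (NSP6) of SARS-CoV-1. NSP6 is one of the mature products of the viral ORF1ab replicase polyprotein, which is why automated annotation matches the insert to a fragment of the SARS-CoV replicase polyprotein 1a. The functional text attached to that hit (concerning nsp10) is a generic polyprotein annotation rather than a description of this insert. The open reading frame of roughly 870 bp sits between two attL recombination sites. One is called attL3 and the other attL2 by the annotation software; both are mutant attL sites used in the LR Clonase reaction. As the "nostop" name indicates, the ORF lacks a terminal stop codon, so after transfer into a Destination vector it can be read through into a C-terminal tag or fusion partner.

The plasmid is a bacterial cloning vector with no promoter positioned for expression of the insert in its coding orientation. A T7 promoter lies just outside the downstream attL site, on the opposite strand and pointing back towards the insert. Propagation in E. coli relies on a high-copy ColE1/pUC-type origin, and selection uses the aadA (SmR) gene conferring spectinomycin/streptomycin resistance, preceded by a class 1 integron Pc promoter fragment and a remnant of a gentamicin resistance gene. rrnB T1 and T2 terminators lie upstream of the cassette, insulating it from read-through transcription, and small lacI and lacZα fragments are backbone remnants. The sequenced plasmid is 3,663 nt, smaller than the empty backbone size listed, consistent with replacement of the original donor cassette during Gateway cloning. It belongs to a collection of human coronavirus ORF Entry clones intended for flexible shuttling into expression or assay vectors.
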