Features (pLannotate 1.2.2; 12 found; start..end, strand, type, name):
     34..129     +  protein_bind   attL3: mutant version of attL; recombination site for the Gateway® LR reaction LR Clonase™
    135..1004    +  CDS            R1A_SARS (fragment): Experimental evidence at protein level: Swiss-Prot protein existence level 1. [Non-structural protein 10]: Plays a pivotal role in viral transcription by stimulating both nsp14 3'-5' exoribonuclease and nsp16 2'-O-methyltransferase activities. Therefore plays an essential role in viral mRNAs cap methylation. From Severe acute respiratory syndrome coronavirus (SARS-CoV).
   1006..1105    -  protein_bind   attL2: mutant version of attL; recombination site for the Gateway® LR reaction LR Clonase™
   1123..1141    -  promoter       T7 promoter: promoter for bacteriophage T7 RNA polymerase
   1331..1354    +  promoter       Pc promoter (fragment): intI1 (promoter lies within the coding sequence); class 1 integron promoter
   1530..1586    +  CDS            GmR (fragment): gentamycin acetyltransferase; aacC1; confers resistance to gentamycin
   1593..2384    +  CDS            SmR: aminoglycoside adenylyltransferase (Murphy, 1985); aadA; confers resistance to spectinomycin and streptomycin
   2477..3065    +  rep_origin     ori: high-copy-number ColE1/pMB1/pBR322/pUC origin of replication
   3248..3340    +  CDS            lacI (fragment): lac repressor; lacI; The lac repressor binds to the lac operator to inhibit transcription in E. coli. This inhibition can be relieved by adding lactose or isopropyl-β-D-thiogalactopyranoside (IPTG).
   3395..3422    -  terminator     rrnB T2 terminator: transcription terminator T2 from the E. coli rrnB gene
   3554..3597    +  terminator     rrnB T1 terminator: Escherichia coli rrnB; transcription terminator T1 from the E. coli rrnB gene
   3644..17      -  CDS            lacZα (fragment) (across the origin): LacZα fragment of β-galactosidase; lacZ fragment
>Addgene plasmid #168522 | pDONR223 SARS-CoV-1 NSP6_nostop | addgene full sequence | sequence record 333361 | Addgene NGS Result
GTAAAACGACGGCCAGTCTTAAGCTCGGGCCCCAAATAATGATTTTATTTTGACTGATAGTGACCTGTTC
GTTGCAACAAATTGATGAGCAATGCTTTTTTATAATGCCAACTTTGTACAAAAAAGTTGGCATGGGTAAG
TTCAAGAAAATTGTTAAGGGCACTCATCATTGGATGCTTTTAACTTTCTTGACATCACTATTGATTCTTG
TTCAAAGTACACAGTGGTCACTGTTTTTCTTTGTTTACGAGAATGCTTTCTTGCCATTTACTCTTGGTAT
TATGGCAATTGCTGCATGTGCTATGCTGCTTGTTAAGCATAAGCACGCATTCTTGTGCTTGTTTCTGTTA
CCTTCTCTTGCAACAGTTGCTTACTTTAATATGGTCTACATGCCTGCTAGCTGGGTGATGCGTATCATGA
CATGGCTTGAATTGGCTGACACTAGCTTGTCTGGTTATAGGCTTAAGGATTGTGTTATGTATGCTTCAGC
TTTAGTTTTGCTTATTCTCATGACAGCTCGCACTGTTTATGATGATGCTGCTAGACGTGTTTGGACACTG
ATGAATGTCATTACACTTGTTTACAAAGTCTACTATGGTAATGCTTTAGATCAAGCTATTTCCATGTGGG
CCTTAGTTATTTCTGTAACCTCTAACTATTCTGGTGTCGTTACGACTATCATGTTTTTAGCTAGAGCTAT
AGTGTTTGTGTGTGTTGAGTATTACCCATTGTTATTTATTACTGGCAACACCTTACAGTGTATCATGCTT
GTTTATTGTTTCTTAGGCTATTGTTGCTGCTGCTACTTTGGCCTTTTCTGTTTACTCAACCGTTACTTCA
GGCTTACTCTTGGTGTTTATGACTACTTGGTTTCTACACAAGAATTTAGGTATATGAACTCCCAGGGGCT
TTTGCCTCCTAAGAGTAGTATTGATGCTTTCAAGCTTAACATTAAGTTGTTGGGTATTGGAGGTAAACCA
TGTATCAAGGTTGCTACTGTACAGTACCCAACTTTCTTGTACAAAGTTGGCATTATAAGAAAGCATTGCT
TATCAATTTGTTGCAACGAACAGGTCACTATCAGTCAAAATAAAATCATTATTTGCCATCCAGCTGATAT
CCCCTATAGTGAGTCGTATTACATGGTCATAGCTGTTTCCTGGCAGCTCTGGCCCGTGTCTCAAAATCTC
TGATGTTACATTGCACAAGATAAAAATATATCATCATGCCTCCTCTAGACCAGCCAGGACAGAAATGCCT
CGACTTCGCTGCTACCCAAGGTTGCCGGGTGACGCACACCGTGGAAACGGATGAAGGCACGAACCCAGTG
GACATAAGCCTGTTCGGTTCGTAAGCTGTAATGCAAGTAGCGTATGCGCTCACGCAACTGGTCCAGAACC
TTGACCGAACGCAGCGGTGGTAACGGCGCAGTGGCGGTTTTCATGGCTTGTTATGACTGTTTTTTTGGGG
TACAGTCTATGCCTCGGGCATCCAAGCAGCAAGCGCGTTACGCCGTGGGTCGATGTTTGATGTTATGGAG
CAGCAACGATGTTACGCAGCAGGGCAGTCGCCCTAAAACAAAGTTAAACATTATGAGGGAAGCGGTGATC
GCCGAAGTATCGACTCAACTATCAGAGGTAGTTGGCGTCATCGAGCGCCATCTCGAACCGACGTTGCTGG
CCGTACATTTGTACGGCTCCGCAGTGGATGGCGGCCTGAAGCCACACAGTGATATTGATTTGCTGGTTAC
GGTGACCGTAAGGCTTGATGAAACAACGCGGCGAGCTTTGATCAACGACCTTTTGGAAACTTCGGCTTCC
CCTGGAGAGAGCGAGATTCTCCGCGCTGTAGAAGTCACCATTGTTGTGCACGACGACATCATTCCGTGGC
GTTATCCAGCTAAGCGCGAACTGCAATTTGGAGAATGGCAGCGCAATGACATTCTTGCAGGTATCTTCGA
GCCAGCCACGATCGACATTGATCTGGCTATCTTGCTGACAAAAGCAAGAGAACATAGCGTTGCCTTGGTA
GGTCCAGCGGCGGAGGAACTCTTTGATCCGGTTCCTGAACAGGATCTATTTGAGGCGCTAAATGAAACCT
TAACGCTATGGAACTCGCCGCCCGACTGGGCTGGCGATGAGCGAAATGTAGTGCTTACGTTGTCCCGCAT
TTGGTACAGCGCAGTAACCGGCAAAATCGCGCCGAAGGATGTCGCTGCCGACTGGGCAATGGAGCGCCTG
CCGGCCCAGTATCAGCCCGTCATACTTGAAGCTAGACAGGCTTATCTTGGACAAGAAGAAGATCGCTTGG
CCTCGCGCGCAGATCAGTTGGAAGAATTTGTCCACTACGTGAAAGGCGAGATCACCAAGGTAGTCGGCAA
ATAACCCTCGAGCCACCCATGACCAAAATCCCTTAACGTGAGTTACGCGTCGTTCCACTGAGCGTCAGAC
CCCGTAGAAAAGATCAAAGGATCTTCTTGAGATCCTTTTTTTCTGCGCGTAATCTGCTGCTTGCAAACAA
AAAAACCACCGCTACCAGCGGTGGTTTGTTTGCCGGATCAAGAGCTACCAACTCTTTTTCCGAAGGTAAC
TGGCTTCAGCAGAGCGCAGATACCAAATACTGTTCTTCTAGTGTAGCCGTAGTTAGGCCACCACTTCAAG
AACTCTGTAGCACCGCCTACATACCTCGCTCTGCTAATCCTGTTACCAGTGGCTGCTGCCAGTGGCGATA
AGTCGTGTCTTACCGGGTTGGACTCAAGACGATAGTTACCGGATAAGGCGCAGCGGTCGGGCTGAACGGG
GGGTTCGTGCACACAGCCCAGCTTGGAGCGAACGACCTACACCGAACTGAGATACCTACAGCGTGAGCTA
TGAGAAAGCGCCACGCTTCCCGAAGGGAGAAAGGCGGACAGGTATCCGGTAAGCGGCAGGGTCGGAACAG
GAGAGCGCACGAGGGAGCTTCCAGGGGGAAACGCCTGGTATCTTTATAGTCCTGTCGGGTTTCGCCACCT
CTGACTTGAGCGTCGATTTTTGTGATGCTCGTCAGGGGGGCGGAGCCTATGGAAAAACGCCAGCAACGCG
GCCTTTTTACGGTTCCTGGCCTTTTGCTGGCCTTTTGCTCACATGTTCTTTCCTGCGTTATCCCCTGATT
CTGTGGATAACCGTATTACCGCCTTTGAGTGAGCTGATACCGCTCGCCGCAGCCGAACGACCGAGCGCAG
CGAGTCAGTGAGCGAGGAAGCGGAAGAGCGCCCAATACGCAAACCGCCTCTCCCCGCGCGTTGGCCGATT
CATTAATGCAGCTGGCACGACAGGTTTCCCGACTGGAAAGCGGGCAGTGAGCGCAACGCAATTAATACGC
GTACCGCTAGCCAGGAAGAGTTTGTAGAAACGCAAAAAGGCCATCCGTCAGGATGGCCTTCTGCTTAGTT
TGATGCCTGGCAGTTTATGGCGGGCGTCCTGCCCGCCACCCTCCGGGCCGTTGCTTCACAACGTTCAAAT
CCGCTCCCGGCGGATTTGTCCTACTCAGGAGAGCGTTCACCGACAAACAACAGATAAAACGAAAGGCCCA
GTCTTCCGACTGAGCCTTTCGTTTTATTTGATGCCTGGCAGTTCCCTACTCTCGCGTTAACGCTAGCATG
GATGTTTTCCCAGTCACGACGTT
